Addgene plasmid #217639: pENTR-GFP-WT1 +KTS N terminal HA
Purpose: Entry vector with WT1 +KTS mutant with N terminal HA for gateway cloning
Depositing lab: Constanze Bonifer. Depositing organization: University of Birmingham. Publication: Isoform-specific and signaling-dependent propagation of acute myeloid leukemia by Wilms tumor 1. Potluri S, Assi SA, Chin PS, Coleman DJL, Pickin A, Moriya S, Seki N, Heidenreich O, Cockerill PN, Bonifer C. Cell Rep. 2021 Apr 20;35(3):109010. doi: 10.1016/j.celrep.2021.109010. PubMed 33882316.
Backbone
  Vector backbone: pENTR
  Vector type: Gateway cloning
Growth in bacteria
  Bacterial resistance: Kanamycin, 50 μg/mL
  Growth temperature: 37°C
  Growth strain: NEB Stable
  Copy number: High Copy
Gene/Insert
  Gene/Insert name: WT1 +KTS isoform
  Species: H. sapiens (human)
  Entrez Gene: WT1 (a.k.a. AWT1, GUD, NPHS4, WAGR, WIT-2, WT-1, WT33)
  Tag / fusion protein: HA (N terminal on insert)
  Cloning method: Restriction Enzyme; 5′ cloning site unknown (unknown if destroyed)
Terms and licenses: Academic/Nonprofit Terms; Industry Terms: Not Available to Industry
How to cite: pENTR-GFP-WT1 +KTS N terminal HA was a gift from Constanze Bonifer (Addgene plasmid # 217639 ; http://n2t.net/addgene:217639 ; RRID:Addgene_217639)
