[The description below was written by a language model from this plasmid's Addgene catalogue record and pLannotate feature annotations shown in this document.]
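Description:
pENTR-GFP-WT1 +KTS N terminal HA is a Gateway entry clone built on a pENTR backbone and carrying the human Wilms tumor 1 (WT1) transcription factor in its +KTS isoform form, tagged with HA at the N terminus. It is maintained in E. coli as a high-copy plasmid through a ColE1/pUC-type origin and selected with kanamycin via an aph(3')-Ia resistance gene. The rrnB T1 and T2 terminators sit upstream of the attL1 site, a standard pENTR arrangement that shields the insert region from read-through transcription originating in the backbone.

The transferable cassette lies between attL1 and attL2, which recombine with attR sites in a destination vector during an LR Clonase reaction. Within it, the annotation detects a WT1 coding segment followed, further downstream, by an EMCV internal ribosome entry site and EGFP, so that after transfer behind a promoter the HA-WT1 protein and a separate EGFP marker would be translated from one bicistronic transcript, allowing expressing cells to be tracked by fluorescence. A residual attB2 site and pBluescript polylinker fragments flank the IRES-EGFP unit, suggesting the cassette was assembled from earlier cloned pieces. The feature table flags WT1 only as a fragment, does not annotate the HA tag, and leaves a stretch of over a kilobase between the WT1 match and attB2 unannotated. No eukaryotic promoter is present, as expected for an entry vector; expression depends on the destination vector chosen. The record describes its use simply as a Gateway source of HA-tagged WT1 +KTS, deposited in connection with work on isoform-specific WT1 roles in acute myeloid leukemia.
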