Features (pLannotate 1.2.2; 12 found; start..end, strand, type, name):
     61..1026    +  CDS            WT1 (fragment): WT1_HUMAN - Experimental evidence at protein level: Swiss-Prot protein existence level 1. Transcription factor that plays an important role in cellular development and cell survival (PubMed:7862533). Recognizes and binds to the DNA sequence 5'-GCG(T/G)GGGCG-3' (PubMed:7862533, PubMed:17716689, PubMed:25258363). Regulates the expression of numerous target genes, including EPO. Plays an essential role for development of the urogenital system. It has a tumor suppressor as well as an oncogenic role in tumor formation. Function may be isoform-specific: isoforms lacking the KTS motif may act as tran
   2337..2361    -  protein_bind   attB2: mutant version of attB; recombination site for the Gateway® BP reaction BP Clonase™
   2365..2385    +  misc_feature   MCS (fragment): pBluescript multiple cloning site
   2489..2951    +  misc_feature   IRES: internal ribosome entry site (IRES) of the encephalomyocarditis virus (EMCV)
   2965..3684    +  CDS            EGFP: the original enhanced GFP (Yang et al., 1996) mammalian codon-optimized
   3701..3724    +  misc_feature   MCS (fragment): pBluescript multiple cloning site
   3734..3833    -  protein_bind   attL2: mutant version of attL; recombination site for the Gateway® LR reaction LR Clonase™
   3956..4765    +  CDS            KanR: aminoglycoside phosphotransferase; aph(3')-Ia; confers resistance to kanamycin in bacteria or G418 (Geneticin®) in eukaryotes
   4855..5443    +  rep_origin     ori: high-copy-number ColE1/pMB1/pBR322/pUC origin of replication
   5611..5654    -  terminator     rrnB T1 terminator: Escherichia coli rrnB; transcription terminator T1 from the E. coli rrnB gene
   5786..5813    +  terminator     rrnB T2 terminator: transcription terminator T2 from the E. coli rrnB gene
   5863..5962    +  protein_bind   attL1: mutant version of attL; recombination site for the Gateway® LR reaction LR Clonase™
>Addgene plasmid #217639 | pENTR-GFP-WT1 +KTS N terminal HA | addgene full sequence | sequence record 433433 | Addgene NGS Result
GGCGCCGGAACCAATTCAGTCGACGCCACCATGTATCCGTATGATGTGCCGGATTATGCGTTTCCTAACG
CGCCCTACCTGCCCAGCTGCCTCGAGAGCCAGCCCGCTATTCGCAATCAGGGTTACAGCACGGTCACCTT
CGACGGGACGCCCAGCTACGGTCACACGCCCTCGCACCATGCGGCGCAGTTCCCCAACCACTCATTCAAG
CATGAGGATCCCATGGGCCAGCAGGGCTCGCTGGGTGAGCAGCAGTACTCGGTGCCGCCCCCGGTCTATG
GCTGCCACACCCCCACCGACAGCTGCACCGGCAGCCAGGCTTTGCTGCTGAGGACGCCCTACAGCAGTGA
CAATTTATACCAAATGACATCCCAGCTTGAATGCATGACCTGGAATCAGATGAACTTAGGAGCCACCTTA
AAGGGAGTTGCTGCTGGGAGCTCCAGCTCAGTGAAATGGACAGAAGGGCAGAGCAACCACAGCACAGGGT
ACGAGAGCGATAACCACACAACGCCCATCCTCTGCGGAGCCCAATACAGAATACACACGCACGGTGTCTT
CAGAGGCATTCAGGATGTGCGACGTGTGCCTGGAGTAGCCCCGACTCTTGTACGGTCGGCATCTGAGACC
AGTGAGAAACGCCCCTTCATGTGTGCTTACCCAGGCTGCAATAAGAGATATTTTAAGCTGTCCCACTTAC
AGATGCACAGCAGGAAGCACACTGGTGAGAAACCATACCAGTGTGACTTCAAGGACTGTGAACGAAGGTT
TTCTCGTTCAGACCAGCTCAAAAGACACCAAAGGAGACATACAGGTGTGAAACCATTCCAGTGTAAAACT
TGTCAGCGAAAGTTCTCCCGGTCCGACCACCTGAAGACCCACACCAGGACTCATACAGGTAAAACAAGTG
AAAAGCCCTTCAGCTGTCGGTGGCCAAGTTGTCAGAAAAAGTTTGCCCGGTCAGATGAATTAGTCCGCCA
TCACAACATGCATCAGAGAAACATGACCAAACTCCAGCTGGCGCTTTGAGGGGTCTCCCTCGGGGACCGT
TCAGTGTCCCAGGCAGCACAGTGTGTGAACTGCTTTCAAGTCTGACTCTCCACTCCTCCTCACTAAAAAG
GAAGCTTCAGTTGATCTTCTTCATCCAACTTCCAAGACAAGATACCGGTGCTTCTGGAAACTACCAGGTG
TGCCTGGAAGAGTTGGTCTCTGCCCTGCCTACTTTTAGTTGACTCACAGGCCCTGGAGAAGCAGCTAACA
ATGTCTGGTTAGTTAAAAGCCCATTGCCATTTGGTGTGGATTTTCTACTGTAAGAAGAGCCATAGCTGAT
CATGTCCCCCTGACCCTTCCCTTCTTTTTTTATGCTCGTTTTCGCTGGGGATGGAATTATTGTACCATTT
TCTATCATGGAATATTTATAGGCCAGGGCATGTGTATGTGTCTGCTAATGTAAACTTTGTCATGGTTTCC
ATTTACTAACAGCAACAGCAAGAAATAAATCAGAGAGCAAGGCATCGGGGGTGAATCTTGTCTAACATTC
CCGAGGTCAGCCAGGCTGCTAACCTGGAAAGCAGGATGTAGTTCTGCCAGGCAACTTTTAAAGCTCATGC
ATTTCAAGCAGCTGAAGAAAAAATCAGAACTAACCAGTGCCTCTGTATAGAAATCTAAAAGAATTTTACC
ATTCAGTTAATCCAATGTGAACACTGGCACACTGCTCTTAAGAAACTATGAAGATCTGAGATTTTTTTGT
GTATGTTTTTGACTCTTTTGAGTGGTAATCATATGTGTCTTTATAGATGTACATACCTCCTTGCACAAAT
GGAGGGGAATTCATTTTCATCACTGGGAGTGTCCTTAGTGTATAAAAACCATGCTGGTATATGGCTTCAA
GTTGTAAAAATGAAAGTGGCTTTAAAAGAAAATAGGGGATGGTCCAGGATCTCCACTGATAAGACTGTTT
TTAAGTAACTTAAGGACCTTTGGGTCTACAAGTATATGTGAAAAAAATGAGACTTACTGGGTGAGGAAAT
CCATTGTTTAAAGATGGTCGTGTGTGTGTGTGTGTGTGTGTGTGTGTGTGTTGTGTTGCGTTTTGTTTTT
TAAGGGAGGGAATTTATTATTTACCGTTGCTTGAAATTACTGTGTAAATATATGTCTGATAATGATTTGC
TCTTTGACAACTAAAATTAGGACTGTATAAGTACTAGATGCATCACTGGGTGTTGGTCTTACAAGATATT
GATGATAACACTTAAAATTGTAACCTGCATTTTTCACTTTGCTCTCAATTAAAGTCTATTCAAAAGGTAA
TTCGCGGCCGCACTCGAGATATCTAGACCCAGCTTTCTTGTACAAAGTGGTGATTCCCCCGGGCTGCAGG
AATTCCGCCCCCCCCCCCTAACGTTACTGGCCGAAGCCGCTTGGAATAAGGCCGGTGTGCGTTTGTCTAT
ATGTTATTTTCCACCATATTGCCGTCTTTTGGCAATGTGAGGGCCCGGAAACCTGGCCCTGTCTTCTTGA
CGAGCATTCCTAGGGGTCTTTCCCCTCTCGCCAAAGGAATGCAAGGTCTGTTGAATGTCGTGAAGGAAGC
AGTTCCTCTGGAAGCTTCTTGAAGACAAACAACGTCTGTAGCGACCCTTTGCAGGCAGCGGAACCCCCCA
CCTGGCGACAGGTGCCTCTGCGGCCAAAAGCCACGTGTATAAGATACACCTGCAAAGGCGGCACAACCCC
AGTGCCACGTTGTGAGTTGGATAGTTGTGGAAAGAGTCAAATGGCTCTCCTCAAGCGTATTCAACAAGGG
GCTGAAGGATGCCCAGAAGGTACCCCATTGTATGGGATCTGATCTGGGGCCTCGGTGCACATGCTTTACA
TGTGTTTAGTCGAGGTTAAAAAAACGTCTAGGCCCCCCGAACCACGGGGACGTGGTTTTCCTTTGAAAAA
CACGATGATAATATGGCCACAACCATGGTGAGCAAGGGCGAGGAGCTGTTCACCGGGGTGGTGCCCATCC
TGGTCGAGCTGGACGGCGACGTAAACGGCCACAAGTTCAGCGTGTCTGGCGAGGGCGAGGGCGATGCCAC
CTACGGCAAGCTGACCCTGAAGTTCATCTGCACCACCGGCAAGCTGCCCGTGCCCTGGCCCACCCTCGTG
ACCACCCTGACCTACGGCGTGCAGTGCTTCAGCCGCTACCCCGACCACATGAAGCAGCACGACTTCTTCA
AGTCCGCCATGCCCGAAGGCTACGTCCAGGAGCGCACCATCTTCTTCAAGGACGACGGCAACTACAAGAC
CCGCGCCGAGGTGAAGTTCGAGGGCGACACCCTGGTGAACCGCATCGAGCTGAAGGGCATCGACTTCAAG
GAGGACGGCAACATCCTGGGGCACAAGCTGGAGTACAACTACAACAGCCACAACGTCTATATCATGGCCG
ACAAGCAGAAGAACGGCATCAAGGCGAACTTCAAGATCCGCCACAACATCGAGGACGGCAGCGTGCAGCT
CGCCGACCACTACCAGCAGAACACCCCCATCGGCGACGGCCCCGTGCTGCTGCCCGACAACCACTACCTG
AGCACCCAGTCCGCCCTGAGCAAAGACCCCAACGAGAAGCGCGATCACATGGTCCTGCTGGAGTTCGTGA
CCGCCGCCGGGATCACTCTCGGCATGGACGAGCTGTACAAGTAATGAATTAATTAAGAATTATCAAGCTT
ATCGATACCGTCGAGATATCTAGACCCAGCTTTCTTGTACAAAGTTGGCATTATAAGAAAGCATTGCTTA
TCAATTTGTTGCAACGAACAGGTCACTATCAGTCAAAATAAAATCATTATTTGCCATCCAGCTGCAGCTC
TGGCCCGTGTCTCAAAATCTCTGATGTTACATTGCACAAGATAAAAATATATCATCATGAACAATAAAAC
TGTCTGCTTACATAAACAGTAATACAAGGGGTGTTATGAGCCATATTCAACGGGAAACGTCGAGGCCGCG
ATTAAATTCCAACATGGATGCTGATTTATATGGGTATAAATGGGCTCGCGATAATGTCGGGCAATCAGGT
GCGACAATCTATCGCTTGTATGGGAAGCCCGATGCGCCAGAGTTGTTTCTGAAACATGGCAAAGGTAGCG
TTGCCAATGATGTTACAGATGAGATGGTCAGACTAAACTGGCTGACGGAATTTATGCCTCTTCCGACCAT
CAAGCATTTTATCCGTACTCCTGATGATGCATGGTTACTCACCACTGCGATCCCCGGAAAAACAGCATTC
CAGGTATTAGAAGAATATCCTGATTCAGGTGAAAATATTGTTGATGCGCTGGCAGTGTTCCTGCGCCGGT
TGCATTCGATTCCTGTTTGTAATTGTCCTTTTAACAGCGATCGCGTATTTCGTCTCGCTCAGGCGCAATC
ACGAATGAATAACGGTTTGGTTGATGCGAGTGATTTTGATGACGAGCGTAATGGCTGGCCTGTTGAACAA
GTCTGGAAAGAAATGCATAAACTTTTGCCATTCTCACCGGATTCAGTCGTCACTCATGGTGATTTCTCAC
TTGATAACCTTATTTTTGACGAGGGGAAATTAATAGGTTGTATTGATGTTGGACGAGTCGGAATCGCAGA
CCGATACCAGGATCTTGCCATCCTATGGAACTGCCTCGGTGAGTTTTCTCCTTCATTACAGAAACGGCTT
TTTCAAAAATATGGTATTGATAATCCTGATATGAATAAATTGCAGTTTCATTTGATGCTCGATGAGTTTT
TCTAATCAGAATTGGTTAATTGGTTGTAACATTATTCAGATTGGGCCCCGTTCCACTGAGCGTCAGACCC
CGTAGAAAAGATCAAAGGATCTTCTTGAGATCCTTTTTTTCTGCGCGTAATCTGCTGCTTGCAAACAAAA
AAACCACCGCTACCAGCGGTGGTTTGTTTGCCGGATCAAGAGCTACCAACTCTTTTTCCGAAGGTAACTG
GCTTCAGCAGAGCGCAGATACCAAATACTGTTCTTCTAGTGTAGCCGTAGTTAGGCCACCACTTCAAGAA
CTCTGTAGCACCGCCTACATACCTCGCTCTGCTAATCCTGTTACCAGTGGCTGCTGCCAGTGGCGATAAG
TCGTGTCTTACCGGGTTGGACTCAAGACGATAGTTACCGGATAAGGCGCAGCGGTCGGGCTGAACGGGGG
GTTCGTGCACACAGCCCAGCTTGGAGCGAACGACCTACACCGAACTGAGATACCTACAGCGTGAGCTATG
AGAAAGCGCCACGCTTCCCGAAGGGAGAAAGGCGGACAGGTATCCGGTAAGCGGCAGGGTCGGAACAGGA
GAGCGCACGAGGGAGCTTCCAGGGGGAAACGCCTGGTATCTTTATAGTCCTGTCGGGTTTCGCCACCTCT
GACTTGAGCGTCGATTTTTGTGATGCTCGTCAGGGGGGCGGAGCCTATGGAAAAACGCCAGCAACGCGGC
CTTTTTACGGTTCCTGGCCTTTTGCTGGCCTTTTGCTCACATGTTCTTTCCTGCGTTATCCCCTGATTCT
GTGGATAACCGTATTACCGCTAGCATGGATCTCGGGGACGTCTAACTACTAAGCGAGAGTAGGGAACTGC
CAGGCATCAAATAAAACGAAAGGCTCAGTCGGAAGACTGGGCCTTTCGTTTTATCTGTTGTTTGTCGGTG
AACGCTCTCCTGAGTAGGACAAATCCGCCGGGAGCGGATTTGAACGTTGTGAAGCAACGGCCCGGAGGGT
GGCGGGCAGGACGCCCGCCATAAACTGCCAGGCATCAAACTAAGCAGAAGGCCATCCTGACGGATGGCCT
TTTTGCGTTTCTACAAACTCTTCCTGTTAGTTAGTTACTTAAGCTCGGGCCCCAAATAATGATTTTATTT
TGACTGATAGTGACCTGTTCGTTGCAACAAATTGATAAGCAATGCTTTTTTATAATGCCAACTTTGTACA
AAAAAGCAGGCT
